Addgene plasmid #153928: pGBW-m4046639
Purpose: Yeast expression plasmid for SARS-CoV-2 ORF6 protein
Depositing lab: Ginkgo Bioworks & Benjie Chen. Depositing organization: Ginkgo Bioworks.
Backbone
  Vector backbone: AmpR; 2u URA3
  Backbone size w/o insert (bp): 4078
  Vector type: Yeast Expression
  Selectable markers: URA3
Growth in bacteria
  Bacterial resistance: Ampicillin, 100 μg/mL
  Growth temperature: 37°C
  Growth strain: DH5alpha
  Copy number: High Copy
Gene/Insert
  Gene/Insert name: SARS-CoV-2 ORF6 protein
  Species: Severe acute respiratory syndrome coronavirus 2
  Insert size (bp): 179
  Mutation: wt
  Entrez Gene: ORF6 (a.k.a. GU280_gp06)
  Promoter: pGAL1
  Cloning method: Unknown
Resource information
  A portion of this plasmid was derived from a plasmid made by: GinkgoBioworks
Depositor comments: NCBI reference sequence: 43740572. Created by gene synthesis with Not1 site.
How to cite: pGBW-m4046639 was a gift from Ginkgo Bioworks & Benjie Chen (Addgene plasmid # 153928 ; http://n2t.net/addgene:153928 ; RRID:Addgene_153928)
