[The description below was written by a language model from this plasmid's Addgene catalogue record and pLannotate feature annotations shown in this document.]
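Description:
pGBW-m4046639 is an episomal yeast expression plasmid that places the wild-type SARS-CoV-2 ORF6 coding sequence under galactose control. It is a yeast/E. coli shuttle vector. In Saccharomyces cerevisiae it replicates from the 2μ origin, which supports multicopy maintenance, and is selected through the URA3 auxotrophic marker (driven by a fragment of its own promoter). URA3 complements uracil auxotrophy and can be counterselected with 5-fluoroorotic acid. In bacteria it is propagated through a ColE1/pUC-type origin with ampicillin resistance. The annotated β-lactamase gene sits downstream of a cat promoter, with a rop coding sequence immediately following it. The catalogue lists the plasmid as high copy despite the annotated rop gene. Short phage T3 and T7 early terminators and a tonB terminator flank the bacterial modules, presumably to insulate them from read-through transcription.

The expression cassette consists of the GAL1 promoter, the short ORF6 open reading frame, and a fragment of the CYC1 terminator. GAL1 is regulated by Gal4, so the viral protein can be switched on with galactose, which is useful for products that may be toxic to the host. No epitope tag or reporter is annotated on the insert. The insert was made by gene synthesis, with a NotI site noted by the depositor; the cloning method is otherwise unrecorded. ORF6 is an accessory protein described in the annotation as disrupting nuclear import by tethering karyopherins to ER/Golgi membranes, thereby blocking STAT1 translocation and interferon-stimulated gene expression. The record gives the purpose only as yeast expression of ORF6; the inducible design would suit functional or phenotypic studies of this protein in yeast.
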