Features (pLannotate 1.2.2; 13 found; start..end, strand, type, name):
      1..442     +  promoter       GAL1 promoter: S. cerevisiae GAL1; inducible promoter, regulated by Gal4
    454..636     +  CDS            NS6_SARS2: Experimental evidence at protein level: Swiss-Prot protein existence level 1. Disrupts cell nuclear import complex formation by tethering karyopherin alpha 2 and karyopherin beta 1 to the membrane. Retention of import factors at the ER/Golgi membrane leads to a loss of transport into the nucleus. Thereby prevents STAT1 nuclear translocation in response to interferon signaling, thus blocking the expression of interferon stimulated genes (ISGs) that display multiple antiviral activities (PubMed:33097660). Suppresses IFN-beta production possibly by blocking IRF3 nuclear translocation (PubMed:3297
    665..837     +  terminator     CYC1 terminator (fragment): S. cerevisiae CYC1; transcription terminator for CYC1
    873..1049    +  promoter       URA3 promoter (fragment): S. cerevisiae URA3
   1050..1853    +  CDS            URA3: orotidine-5'-phosphate decarboxylase, required for uracil biosynthesis; S. cerevisiae URA3; yeast auxotrophic marker, counterselectable with 5-fluoroorotic acid (5-FOA)
   1936..2918    -  rep_origin     2μ ori: yeast 2μ plasmid origin of replication
   2996..3025    +  terminator     T3Te terminator: phage T3 early transcription terminator
   3047..3634    +  rep_origin     ori: high-copy-number ColE1/pMB1/pBR322/pUC origin of replication
   3646..3673    -  terminator     T7Te terminator: phage T7 early transcription terminator
   3697..3888    -  CDS            rop: Rop protein, which maintains plasmids at low copy number; rop
   3889..4749    -  CDS            AmpR: β-lactamase; bla; confers resistance to ampicillin, carbenicillin, and related antibiotics
   4750..4852    -  promoter       cat promoter: promoter of the E. coli cat gene encoding chloramphenicol acetyltransferase
   4853..4884    -  terminator     tonB terminator: bidirectional E. coli tonB-P14 transcription terminator
>Addgene plasmid #153928 | pGBW-m4046639 | addgene full sequence | sequence record 313647 | Addgene NGS Result
CGGATTAGAAGCCGCCGAGCGGGCGACAGCCCTCCGACGGAAGACTCTCCTCCGTGCGTCCTCGTCTTCA
CCGGTCGCGTTCCTGAAACGCAGATGTGCCTCGCGCCGCACTGCTCCGAACAATAAAGATTCTACAATAC
TAGCTTTTATGGTTATGAAGAGGAAAAATTGGCAGTAACCTGGCCCCACAAACCTTCAAATTAACGAATC
AAATTAACAACCATAGGATGATAATGCGATTAGTTTTTTAGCCTTATTTCTGGGGTAATTAATCAGCGAA
GCGATGATTTTTGATCTATTAACAGATATATAAATGGAAAAGCTGCATAACCACTTTAACTAATACTTTC
AACATTTTCAGTTTGTATTACTTCTTATTCAAATGTCATAAAAGTATCAACAAAAAATTGTTAATATACC
TCTATACTTTAACGTCAAGGAGAAAAAACTATAATGTTTCATCTCGTTGACTTTCAGGTTACTATAGCAG
AGATATTACTAATTATTATGAGGACTTTTAAAGTTTCCATTTGGAATCTTGATTACATCATAAACCTCAT
AATTAAAAATTTATCTAAGTCACTAACTGAGAATAAATATTCTCAATTAGATGAAGAGCAACCAATGGAG
ATTGATTAAACAGGCCCCTTTTCCTTTGTCGATATCATGTAATTAGTTATGTCACGCTTACATTCACGCC
CTCCTCCCACATCCGCTCTAACCGAAAAGGAAGGAGTTAGACAACCTGAAGTCTAGGTCCCTATTTATTT
TTTTTAATAGTTATGTTAGTATTAAGAACGTTATTTATATTTCAAATTTTTCTTTTTTTTCTGTACAAAG
CGGCCGCCGAACCACTAGTGCACTGCAGTACACGGTTTCCTTGAAATTTTTTTGATTCGGTAATCTCCGA
ACAGAAGGAAGAACGAAGGAAGGAGCACAGACTTAGATTGGTATATATACGCATATGTAGTGTTGAAGAA
ACATGAAATTGCCCAGTATTCTTAACCCAACTGCACAGAACAAAAACGTGCAGGAAACGAAGATAAATCA
TGTCGAAAGCTACATATAAGGAACGTGCTGCTACTCATCCTAGTCCTGTTGCTGCCAAGCTATTTAATAT
CATGCACGAAAAGCAAACAAACTTGTGTGCTTCATTGGATGTTCGTACCACCAAGGAATTACTGGAGTTA
GTTGAAGCATTAGGTCCCAAAATTTGTTTACTAAAAACACATGTGGATATCTTGACTGATTTTTCCATGG
AGGGCACAGTTAAGCCGCTAAAGGCATTATCCGCCAAGTACAATTTTTTACTCTTCGAGGACAGAAAATT
TGCTGACATTGGTAATACAGTCAAATTGCAGTACTCTGCGGGTGTATACAGAATAGCAGAATGGGCAGAC
ATTACGAATGCACACGGTGTGGTGGGCCCAGGTATTGTTAGCGGTTTGAAGCAGGCGGCAGAAGAAGTAA
CAAAGGAACCTAGAGGCCTTTTGATGTTAGCAGAATTGTCATGCAAGGGCTCCCTATCTACTGGAGAATA
TACTAAGGGTACTGTTGACATTGCGAAGAGCGACAAAGATTTTGTTATCGGCTTTATTGCTCAAAGAGAC
ATGGGTGGAAGAGATGAAGGTTACGATTGGTTGATTATGACACCCGGTGTGGGTTTAGATGACAAGGGAG
ATGCATTGGGTCAACAGTATAGAACCGTGGATGATGTGGTTTCTACAGGATCTGACATTATTATTGTTGG
AAGAGGACTATTTGCAAAGGGAAGGGATGCTAAGGTAGAGGGTGAACGTTACAGAAAAGCAGGCTGGGAA
GCATATTTGAGAAGATGCGGCCAGCAAAACTAAAAAACTGTATTATAAGTAAATGCATGTATACTAAACT
CACAAATTAGAGCTTCAATTTAATTATATCAGTTATTACCCGAGTAACGAAGCATCTGTGCTTCATTTTG
TAGAACAAAAATGCAACGCGAGAGCGCTAATTTTTCAAACAAAGAATCTGAGCTGCATTTTTACAGAACA
GAAATGCAACGCGAAAGCGCTATTTTACCAACGAAGAATCTGTGCTTCATTTTTGTAAAACAAAAATGCA
ACGCGAGAGCGCTAATTTTTCAAACAAAGAATCTGAGCTGCATTTTTACAGAACAGAAATGCAACGCGAG
AGCGCTATTTTACCAACAAAGAATCTATACTTCTTTTTTGTTCTACAAAAATGCATCCCGAGAGCGCTAT
TTTTCTAACAAAGCATCTTAGATTACTTTTTTTCTCCTTTGTGCGCTCTATAATGCAGTCTCTTGATAAC
TTTTTGCACTGTAGGTCCGTTAAGGTTAGAAGAAGGCTACTTTGGTGTCTATTTTCTCTTCCATAAAAAA
AGCCTGACTCCACTTCCCGCGTTTACTGATTACTAGCGAAGCTGCGGGTGCATTTTTTCAAGATAAAGGC
ATCCCCGATTATATTCTATACCGATGTGGATTGCGCATACTTTGTGAACAGAAAGTGATAGCGTTGATGA
TTCTTCATTGGTCAGAAAATTATGAACGGTTTCTTCTATTTTGTCTCTATATACTACGTATAGGAAATGT
TTACATTTTCGTATTGTTTTCGATTCACTCTATGAATAGTTCTTACTACAATTTTTTTGTCTAAAGAGTA
ATACTAGAGATAAACATAAAAAATGTAGAGGTCGAGTTTAGATGCAAGTTCAAGGAGCGAAAGGTGGATG
GGTAGGTTATATAGGGATATAGCACAGAGATATATAGCAAAGAGATACTTTTGAGCAATGTTTGTGGAAG
CGGTATTCGCAATATTTTAGTAGCTCGTTACAGTCCGGTGCGTTTTTGGTTTTTTGAAAGTGCGTCATCA
GAGCGCTTTTGGTTTTCAAAAGCGCTCTGAAGTTCCTATACTTTCTAGCTAGAGAATAGGAACTTCCCGA
GCGGCCGCGTGTTACAAGCTTGACTCCAGCGTAACTGGACTGCAATCAACTCACTGGCTCACCTTCACGG
GTGGGCCTTTCTTCGGTAGAAAATCAAAGGATCTTCTTGAGATCCTTTTTTTCTGCGCGTAATCTGCTGC
TTGCAAACAAAAAAACCACCGCTACCAGCGGTGGTTTGTTTGCCGGATCAAGAGCTACCAACTCTTTTTC
CGAGGTAACTGGCTTCAGCAGAGCGCAGATACCAAATACTGTTCTTCTAGTGTAGCCGTAGTTAGGCCAC
CACTTCAAGAACTCTGTAGCACCGCCTACATACCTCGCTCTGCTAATCCTGTTACCAGTGGCTGCTGCCA
GTGGCGATAAGTCGTGTCTTACCGGGTTGGACTCAAGACGATAGTTACCGGATAAGGCGCAGCGGTCGGG
CTGAACGGGGGGTTCGTGCACACAGCCCAGCTTGGAGCGAACGACCTACACCGAACTGAGATACCTACAG
CGTGAGCTATGAGAAAGCGCCACGCTTCCCGAAGGGAGAAAGGCGGACAGGTATCCGGTAAGCGGCAGGG
TCGGAACAGGAGAGCGCACGAGGGAGCTTCCAGGGGTAAACGCCTGGTATCTTTATAGTCCTGTCGGGTT
TCGCCACCTCTGACTTGAGCATCGATTTTTGTGATGCTCGTCAGGGGGGCGGAGCCTATGGAAAAACGCC
AGCAACGCAGAAAGGCCCACCCGAAGGTGAGCCAGGTGATTACATTTGGGCCCTCATCAGAGGTTTTCAC
CGTCATCACCGAAACGCGCGAGGCAGCTGCGGTAAAGCTCATCAGCGTGGTCGTGAAGCGATTCACAGAT
GTCTGCCTGTTCATCCGCGTCCAGCTCGTTGAGTTTCTCCAGAAGCGTTAATGTCTGGCTTCTGATAAAG
CGGGCCATGTTAAGGGCGGTTTTTTCCTGTTTGGTCACTTACCAATGCTTAATCAGTGAGGCACCTATCT
CAGCGATCTGTCTATTTCGTTCATCCATAGTTGCCTGACTCCCCGTCGTGTAGATAACTACGATGCGGGA
GGGCTTACCATCTGGCCCCAGTGCTGCAATGATACCGCGAGACCCACGCTCACCGGCTCCAGATTTATCA
GCAATAAACCAGCCAGCCGGGAGGGCCGAGCGCAGAAGTGATCCTGCAACTTTATCCGCCTCCATCCAGT
CTATTAATTGTTGCCGGGAAGCTAGAGTAAGTAGTTCGCCAGTTAATAGTTTGCGCAACGTTGTTGCCAT
TGCTACAGGCATCGTGGTGTCACGCTCGTCGTTTGGTATGGCTTCATTCAGCTCCGGTTCCCAACGATCA
AGGCGAGTTACATGATCCCCCATGTTGTGCAAAAAAGCGGTTAGCTCCTTCGGTCCTCCGATCGTTGCCA
GAAGTAAGTTGGCCGCAGTGTTATCACTCATGGTTATGGCAGCACTGCATAATTCTCTTACTGTCATGCC
ATCCGTGAGATGCTTTTCTGTGACTGGTGAGTACTCAACCAAGTCATTCTGAGAATAGTGTATGCGGCGA
CCGAGTTGCTCTTGCCCGGCGTCAATACGGGATAATACCGCGCCACATAGCAGAACTTTAAAAGTGCTCA
TCATTGGAAAACGTTCTTCGGGGCGTAAACTCTCAAGGATCTTACCGCTGTTGAGATCCAGTTCGATGTA
ACCCACTCGTGCACCCAACTGATCTTCAGCATCTTTTACTTTCACCAGCGTTTCTGGGTGAGCAAAAACA
GGAAGGCAAAATGCCGCAAAAAAGGGAATAAGGGCGACACGGAAATGTTGAATACTCATTTTAGCTTCCT
TAGCTCCTGAAAATCTCGATAACTCAAAAAATACGCCCGGTAGTGATCTTATTTCATTATGGTGAAAGTT
GGAACCTCTTACGTGCCGATCAAGTCAAAAGCCTCCGGTCGGAGGCTTTTGACTTTCTGCTATGGAGGTC
AGGTATGATTTAAATGGTCAGTTAGAGCGGCCGCTTGCTATATTGAAGTA
